Addgene plasmid #182839: pGEX-2T-CBP(1-287)
Purpose: CBP(1-287) was inserted into pGEX-2T with NdeI and NsiI sites. pGEX-2T-CBP(1-287) was used in the GST pull-down assay described in our paper (Tie et al. 2012 MCB, Tie et al 2014 Development)
Depositing lab: Peter Harte. Depositing organization: Case Western Reserve University. Publication: Trithorax monomethylates histone H3K4 and interacts directly with CBP to promote H3K27 acetylation and antagonize Polycomb silencing. Tie F, Banerjee R, Saiakhova AR, Howard B, Monteith KE, Scacheri PC, Cosgrove MS, Harte PJ. Development. 2014 Mar;141(5):1129-39. doi: 10.1242/dev.102392. PubMed 24550119.
Backbone
  Vector backbone: pGEX-2T
  Backbone manufacturer: Novagen
  Backbone size w/o insert (bp): 4900
  Modifications to backbone: inserted into pGEX-2T with NdeI and NsiI sites
  Vector type: Bacterial Expression
Growth in bacteria
  Bacterial resistance: Ampicillin, 100 μg/mL
  Growth temperature: 37°C
  Growth strain: DH5alpha
  Copy number: Unknown
Gene/Insert
  Gene/Insert name: CBP1-287 (alt name: CREB-binding protein)
  Species: D. melanogaster (fly)
  Insert size (bp): 861
  Cloning method: Restriction Enzyme; 5′ cloning site NdeI (not destroyed); 3′ cloning site NsiI (not destroyed)
  Sequencing primers: 5′ CCATATGATGGCCGATCACT
Resource information
  A portion of this plasmid was derived from a plasmid made by: CBP Clone was from Sarah Smolik
Terms and licenses: Academic/Nonprofit Terms; Industry Terms: Not Available to Industry
How to cite: pGEX-2T-CBP(1-287) was a gift from Peter Harte (Addgene plasmid # 182839 ; http://n2t.net/addgene:182839 ; RRID:Addgene_182839)
