[The description below was written by a language model from this plasmid's Addgene catalogue record and pLannotate feature annotations shown in this document.]
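Description:
pGEX-2T-CBP(1-287) is a bacterial expression plasmid built on the pGEX-2T backbone for producing an N-terminal fragment of Drosophila melanogaster CREB-binding protein (CBP, residues 1–287) as a glutathione S-transferase fusion in E. coli. The 861 bp insert was cloned between NdeI and NsiI sites, both of which remain intact, downstream of the Schistosoma japonicum GST coding sequence. The feature table, generated from the full 5,805 nt sequence, does not annotate the CBP fragment itself, but the unannotated stretch following the GST open reading frame is consistent with its position.

Expression of the GST fusion is driven by the tac promoter, a strong trp/lac hybrid, followed by a lac operator. The plasmid carries its own lacI gene with its promoter, so the repressor keeps transcription off until it is relieved by IPTG or lactose. Propagation relies on a ColE1/pMB1-type origin of replication, and selection is through the β-lactamase (AmpR) gene, which confers ampicillin resistance. The record lists the copy number as unknown. Other annotated elements are backbone remnants typical of pGEX vectors: short rop and bom fragments from pBR322, a lac promoter/operator/CAP site with a lacZα fragment downstream of lacI, and a small yciV fragment spanning the sequence origin.

According to the record, the plasmid was used to make GST-CBP(1-287) for GST pull-down assays. This was part of work on the direct interaction between Trithorax and CBP and on its role in promoting H3K27 acetylation and antagonising Polycomb silencing.
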