Features (pLannotate 1.2.2; 16 found; start..end, strand, type, name):
    183..211     +  promoter       tac promoter: strong E. coli promoter; hybrid between the trp and lac UV5 promoters
    219..235     +  protein_bind   lac operator: The lac repressor binds to the lac operator to inhibit transcription in E. coli. This inhibition can be relieved by adding lactose or isopropyl-β-D-thiogalactopyranoside (IPTG). lac repressor encoded by lacI
    258..911     +  CDS            GST26_SCHJA: Experimental evidence at protein level: Swiss-Prot protein existence level 1. GST isoenzymes appear to play a central role in the parasite detoxification system. Other functions are also suspected including a role in increasing the solubility of haematin in the parasite gut. From Schistosoma japonicum (Blood fluke).
   1822..1861    +  CDS            rop (fragment): Rop protein, which maintains plasmids at low copy number; rop
   1963..2003    +  misc_feature   bom (fragment): basis of mobility region from pBR322
   2108..2212    +  promoter       AmpR promoter: bla
   2213..3073    +  CDS            AmpR: β-lactamase; bla; confers resistance to ampicillin, carbenicillin, and related antibiotics
   3244..3832    +  rep_origin     ori: high-copy-number ColE1/pMB1/pBR322/pUC origin of replication
   4018..4069    -  misc_feature   bom (fragment): basis of mobility region from pBR322
   4076..4153    +  promoter       lacI promoter: lacI
   4154..5236    +  CDS            lacI: lac repressor; lacI; The lac repressor binds to the lac operator to inhibit transcription in E. coli. This inhibition can be relieved by adding lactose or isopropyl-β-D-thiogalactopyranoside (IPTG).
   5249..5270    +  protein_bind   CAP binding site: CAP binding activates transcription in the presence of cAMP. E. coli catabolite activator protein
   5285..5315    +  promoter       lac promoter: promoter for the E. coli lac operon
   5323..5339    +  protein_bind   lac operator: The lac repressor binds to the lac operator to inhibit transcription in E. coli. This inhibition can be relieved by adding lactose or isopropyl-β-D-thiogalactopyranoside (IPTG). lac repressor encoded by lacI
   5359..5532    +  CDS            lacZα: LacZα fragment of β-galactosidase; lacZ fragment
   5796..107     -  CDS            yciV (fragment) (across the origin): RNAAM_ECOLI - Also known as trpH From Escherichia coli (strain K12).
>Addgene plasmid #182839 | pGEX-2T-CBP(1-287) | addgene full sequence | sequence record 360063 | Addgene NGS Result
AGCTTATCGACTGCACGGTGCACCAATGCTTCTGGCGTCAGGCAGCCATCGGAAGCTGTGGTATGGCTGT
GCAGGTCGTAAATCACTGCATAATTCGTGTCGCTCAAGGCGCACTCCCGTTCTGGATAATGTTTTTTGCG
CCGACATCATAACGGTTCTGGCAAATATTCTGAAATGAGCTGTTGACAATTAATCATCGGCTCGTATAAT
GTGTGGAATTGTGAGCGGATAACAATTTCACACAGGAAACAGTATTCATGTCCCCTATACTAGGTTATTG
GAAAATTAAGGGCCTTGTGCAACCCACTCGACTTCTTTTGGAATATCTTGAAGAAAAATATGAAGAGCAT
TTGTATGAGCGCGATGAAGGTGATAAATGGCGAAACAAAAAGTTTGAATTGGGTTTGGAGTTTCCCAATC
TTCCTTATTATATTGATGGTGATGTTAAATTAACACAGTCTATGGCCATCATACGTTATATAGCTGACAA
GCACAACATGTTGGGTGGTTGTCCAAAAGAGCGTGCAGAGATTTCAATGCTTGAAGGAGCGGTTTTGGAT
ATTAGATACGGTGTTTCGAGAATTGCATATAGTAAAGACTTTGAAACTCTCAAAGTTGATTTTCTTAGCA
AGCTACCTGAAATGCTGAAAATGTTCGAAGATCGTTTATGTCATAAAACATATTTAAATGGTGATCATGT
AACCCATCCTGACTTCATGTTGTATGACGCTCTTGATGTTGTTTTATACATGGACCCAATGTGCCTGGAT
GCGTTCCCAAAATTAGTTTGTTTTAAAAAACGTATTGAAGCTATCCCACAAATTGATAAGTACTTGAAAT
CCAGCAAGTATATAGCATGGCCTTTGCAGGGCTGGCAAGCCACGTTTGGTGGTGGCGACCATCCTCCAAA
ATCGGATCTGGTTCCGCGTGGATCCCATATGATGGCCGATCACTTAGACGAACCGCCCCAAAAGCGGGTT
AAAATGGATCCAACGGATATCTCTTACTTTCTGGAGGAGAACCTGCCCGATGAGCTGGTGTCCTCGAATA
GTGGCTGGTCGGATCAGCTGACCGGCGGAGCAGGCGGTGGCAATGGAGGTGGCGGCGCCTCCGGTGTAAC
CACAAATCCCACATCCGGCCCAAATCCCGGTGGCGGACCCAACAAGCCGGCAGCCCAAGGACCCGGCTCT
GGCACAGGCGGAGTCGGTGTTGGAGTGAATGTGGGTGTCGGCGGTGTTGTTGGCGTCGGCGTTGTGCCTT
CCCAGATGAACGGAGCCGGCGGCGGCAACGGATCCGGAACGGGTGGCGACGACGGCAGTGGCAACGGCTC
AGGAGCGGGCAACAGAATCAGTCAAATGCAACACCAGCAACTGCAGCACCTACTCCAGCAGCAGCAGCAG
GGCCAGAAGGGCGCCATGGTGGTGCCCGGCATGCAGCAGCTGGGCAGCAAGTCGCCCAACCTGCAGTCAC
CCAACCAGGGCGGCATGCAGCAGGTGGTGGGCACTCAGATGGGTATGGTCAACTCAATGCCCATGTCAAT
ATCGAATAATGGCAACAATGGCATGAACGCCATACCAGGCATGAACACCATTGCGCAGGGCAATCTGGGA
AACATGGTGCTGACCAACAGCGTTGGCGGCGGCATGGGCGGCATGGTTAATCATCTTAAGCAGCAGCCTG
GCGGCGGCGGCGGTGGGATGATCAATTCCGTTTCAGTACCCGGAGGACCTGGAGCAGGAGCTGGTGGCGT
TGGAGCTGGCGGCGGAGGAGCCGTTGCCGCAAACCAAGGCATGCATGAATTCATCGTGACTGACTGACGA
TCTGCCTCGCGCGTTTCGGTGATGACGGTGAAAACCTCTGACACATGCAGCTCCCGGAGACGGTCACAGC
TTGTCTGTAAGCGGATGCCGGGAGCAGACAAGCCCGTCAGGGCGCGTCAGCGGGTGTTGGCGGGTGTCGG
GGCGCAGCCATGACCCAGTCACGTAGCGATAGCGGAGTGTATAATTCTTGAAGACGAAAGGGCCTCGTGA
TACGCCTATTTTTATAGGTTAATGTCATGATAATAATGGTTTCTTAGACGTCAGGTGGCACTTTTCGGGG
AAATGTGCGCGGAACCCCTATTTGTTTATTTTTCTAAATACATTCAAATATGTATCCGCTCATGAGACAA
TAACCCTGATAAATGCTTCAATAATATTGAAAAAGGAAGAGTATGAGTATTCAACATTTCCGTGTCGCCC
TTATTCCCTTTTTTGCGGCATTTTGCCTTCCTGTTTTTGCTCACCCAGAAACGCTGGTGAAAGTAAAAGA
TGCTGAAGATCAGTTGGGTGCACGAGTGGGTTACATCGAACTGGATCTCAACAGCGGTAAGATCCTTGAG
AGTTTTCGCCCCGAAGAACGTTTTCCAATGATGAGCACTTTTAAAGTTCTGCTATGTGGCGCGGTATTAT
CCCGTGTTGACGCCGGGCAAGAGCAACTCGGTCGCCGCATACACTATTCTCAGAATGACTTGGTTGAGTA
CTCACCAGTCACAGAAAAGCATCTTACGGATGGCATGACAGTAAGAGAATTATGCAGTGCTGCCATAACC
ATGAGTGATAACACTGCGGCCAACTTACTTCTGACAACGATCGGAGGACCGAAGGAGCTAACCGCTTTTT
TGCACAACATGGGGGATCATGTAACTCGCCTTGATCGTTGGGAACCGGAGCTGAATGAAGCCATACCAAA
CGACGAGCGTGACACCACGATGCCTGCAGCAATGGCAACAACGTTGCGCAAACTATTAACTGGCGAACTA
CTTACTCTAGCTTCCCGGCAACAATTAATAGACTGGATGGAGGCGGATAAAGTTGCAGGACCACTTCTGC
GCTCGGCCCTTCCGGCTGGCTGGTTTATTGCTGATAAATCTGGAGCCGGTGAGCGTGGGTCTCGCGGTAT
CATTGCAGCACTGGGGCCAGATGGTAAGCCCTCCCGTATCGTAGTTATCTACACGACGGGGAGTCAGGCA
ACTATGGATGAACGAAATAGACAGATCGCTGAGATAGGTGCCTCACTGATTAAGCATTGGTAACTGTCAG
ACCAAGTTTACTCATATATACTTTAGATTGATTTAAAACTTCATTTTTAATTTAAAAGGATCTAGGTGAA
GATCCTTTTTGATAATCTCATGACCAAAATCCCTTAACGTGAGTTTTCGTTCCACTGAGCGTCAGACCCC
GTAGAAAAGATCAAAGGATCTTCTTGAGATCCTTTTTTTCTGCGCGTAATCTGCTGCTTGCAAACAAAAA
AACCACCGCTACCAGCGGTGGTTTGTTTGCCGGATCAAGAGCTACCAACTCTTTTTCCGAAGGTAACTGG
CTTCAGCAGAGCGCAGATACCAAATACTGTCCTTCTAGTGTAGCCGTAGTTAGGCCACCACTTCAAGAAC
TCTGTAGCACCGCCTACATACCTCGCTCTGCTAATCCTGTTACCAGTGGCTGCTGCCAGTGGCGATAAGT
CGTGTCTTACCGGGTTGGACTCAAGACGATAGTTACCGGATAAGGCGCAGCGGTCGGGCTGAACGGGGGG
TTCGTGCACACAGCCCAGCTTGGAGCGAACGACCTACACCGAACTGAGATACCTACAGCGTGAGCTATGA
GAAAGCGCCACGCTTCCCGAAGGGAGAAAGGCGGACAGGTATCCGGTAAGCGGCAGGGTCGGAACAGGAG
AGCGCACGAGGGAGCTTCCAGGGGGAAACGCCTGGTATCTTTATAGTCCTGTCGGGTTTCGCCACCTCTG
ACTTGAGCGTCGATTTTTGTGATGCTCGTCAGGGGGGCGGAGCCTATGGAAAAACGCCAGCAACGCGGCC
TTTTTACGGTTCCTGGCCTTTTGCTGGCCTTTTGCTCACATGTTCTTTCCTGCGTTATCCCCTGATTCTG
TGGATAACCGTATTACCGCCTTTGAGTGAGCTGATACCGCTCGCCGCAGCCGAACGACCGAGCGCAGCGA
GTCAGTGAGCGAGGAAGCGGAAGAGCGCCTGATGCGGTATTTTCTCCTTACGCATCTGTGCGGTATTTCA
CACCGCATAAATTCCGACACCATCGAATGGCGCAAAACCTTTCGCGGTATGGCATGATAGCGCCCGGAAG
AGAGTCAATTCAGGGTGGTGAATGTGAAACCAGTAACGTTATACGATGTCGCAGAGTATGCCGGTGTCTC
TTATCAGACCGTTTCCCGCGTGGTGAACCAGGCCAGCCACGTTTCTGCGAAAACGCGGGAAAAAGTGGAA
GCGGCGATGGCGGAGCTGAATTACATTCCCAACCGCGTGGCACAACAACTGGCGGGCAAACAGTCGTTGC
TGATTGGCGTTGCCACCTCCAGTCTGGCCCTGCACGCGCCGTCGCAAATTGTCGCGGCGATTAAATCTCG
CGCCGATCAACTGGGTGCCAGCGTGGTGGTGTCGATGGTAGAACGAAGCGGCGTCGAAGCCTGTAAAGCG
GCGGTGCACAATCTTCTCGCGCAACGCGTCAGTGGGCTGATCATTAACTATCCGCTGGATGACCAGGATG
CCATTGCTGTGGAAGCTGCCTGCACTAATGTTCCGGCGTTATTTCTTGATGTCTCTGACCAGACACCCAT
CAACAGTATTATTTTCTCCCATGAAGACGGTACGCGACTGGGCGTGGAGCATCTGGTCGCATTGGGTCAC
CAGCAAATCGCGCTGTTAGCGGGCCCATTAAGTTCTGTCTCGGCGCGTCTGCGTCTGGCTGGCTGGCATA
AATATCTCACTCGCAATCAAATTCAGCCGATAGCGGAACGGGAAGGCGACTGGAGTGCCATGTCCGGTTT
TCAACAAACCATGCAAATGCTGAATGAGGGCATCGTTCCCACTGCGATGCTGGTTGCCAACGATCAGATG
GCGCTGGGCGCAATGCGCGCCATTACCGAGTCCGGGCTGCGCGTTGGTGCGGATATCTCGGTAGTGGGAT
ACGACGATACCGAAGACAGCTCATGTTATATCCCGCCGTTAACCACCATCAAACAGGATTTTCGCCTGCT
GGGGCAAACCAGCGTGGACCGCTTGCTGCAACTCTCTCAGGGCCAGGCGGTGAAGGGCAATCAGCTGTTG
CCCGTCTCACTGGTGAAAAGAAAAACCACCCTGGCGCCCAATACGCAAACCGCCTCTCCCCGCGCGTTGG
CCGATTCATTAATGCAGCTGGCACGACAGGTTTCCCGACTGGAAAGCGGGCAGTGAGCGCAACGCAATTA
ATGTAAGTTAGCTCACTCATTAGGCACCCCAGGCTTTACACTTTATGCTTCCGGCTCGTATGTTGTGTGG
AATTGTGAGCGGATAACAATTTCACACAGGAAACAGCTATGACCATGATTACGGATTCACTGGCCGTCGT
TTTACAACGTCGTGACTGGGAAAACCCTGGCGTTACCCAACTTAATCGCCTTGCAGCACATCCCCCTTTC
GCCAGCTGGCGTAATAGCGAAGAGGCCCGCACCGATCGCCCTTCCCAACAGTTGCGCAGCCTGAATGGCG
AATGGCGCTTTGCCTGGTTTCCGGCACCAGAAGCGGTGCCGGAAAGCTGGCTGGAGTGCGATCTTCCTGA
GGCCGATACTGTCGTCGTCCCCTCAAACTGGCAGATGCACGGTTACGATGCGCCCATCTACACCAACGTG
ACCTATCCCATTACGGTCAATCCGCCGTTTGTTCCCACGGAGAATCCGACGGGTTGTTACTCGCTCACAT
TTAATGTTGATGAAAGCTGGCTACAGGAAGGCCAGACGCGAATTATTTTTGATGGCGTTGGAATT
