>Addgene plasmid #182839 | pGEX-2T-CBP(1-287) | depositor partial sequence | sequence record 360062 | pGEX-2T-CBP(1-287) sequence 858 bps
ATGATGGCCGATCACTTAGACGAACCGCCCCAAAAGCGGGTTAAAATGGATCCAACGGATATCTCTTACT
TTCTGGAGGAGAACCTGCCCGATGAGCTGGTGTCCTCGAATAGTGGCTGGTCGGATCAGCTGACCGGCGG
AGCAGGCGGTGGCAATGGAGGTGGCGGCGCCTCCGGTGTAACCACAAATCCCACATCCGGCCCAAATCCC
GGTGGCGGACCCAACAAGCCGGCAGCCCAAGGACCCGGCTCTGGCACAGGCGGAGTCGGTGTTGGAGTGA
ATGTGGGTGTCGGCGGTGTTGTTGGCGTCGGCGTTGTGCCTTCCCAGATGAACGGAGCCGGCGGCGGCAA
CGGATCCGGAACGGGTGGCGACGACGGCAGTGGCAACGGCTCAGGAGCGGGCAACAGAATCAGTCAAATG
CAACACCAGCAACTGCAGCACCTACTCCAGCAGCAGCAGCAGGGCCAGAAGGGCGCCATGGTGGTGCCCG
GCATGCAGCAGCTGGGCAGCAAGTCGCCCAACCTGCAGTCACCCAACCAGGGCGGCATGCAGCAGGTGGT
GGGCACTCAGATGGGTATGGTCAACTCAATGCCCATGTCAATATCGAATAATGGCAACAATGGCATGAAC
GCCATACCAGGCATGAACACCATTGCGCAGGGCAATCTGGGAAACATGGTGCTGACCAACAGCGTTGGCG
GCGGCATGGGCGGCATGGTTAATCATCTTAAGCAGCAGCCTGGCGGCGGCGGCGGTGGGATGATCAATTC
CGTTTCAGTACCCGGAGGACCTGGAGCAGGAGCTGGTGGCGTTGGAGCTGGCGGCGGAGGAGCCGTTGCC
GCAAACCAAGGCATGCAT
